# Supplementary material for: Guanidine production by plant homoarginine-6-hydroxylases
Source: eLife. 2024 Apr 15;12:RP91458. doi: 10.7554/eLife.91458 (PMC11018352; doi:10.7554/eLife.91458)
Supplement: Source data 2. [file elife-91458-data2.txt]

LOCUS       pET24_His-TEV-His        5294 bp DNA     circular SYN 24-FEB-2021
DEFINITION  synthetic circular DNA
ACCESSION   .
VERSION     .
KEYWORDS    .
SOURCE      synthetic DNA construct
  ORGANISM  synthetic DNA construct
REFERENCE   1  (bases 1 to 5294)
  AUTHORS   DF
  TITLE     Direct Submission
  JOURNAL   Exported Feb 19, 2024 from SnapGene Viewer 7.1.1
            https://www.snapgene.com
FEATURES             Location/Qualifiers
     source          1..5294
                     /mol_type="other DNA"
                     /organism="synthetic DNA construct"
     rep_origin      77..665
                     /direction=RIGHT
                     /label=ori
                     /note="high-copy-number ColE1/pMB1/pBR322/pUC origin of 
                     replication"
     misc_feature    851..993
                     /label=bom
                     /note="basis of mobility region from pBR322"
     CDS             complement(1095..1286)
                     /codon_start=1
                     /gene="rop"
                     /product="Rop protein, which maintains plasmids at low copy
                     number"
                     /label=rop
                     /translation="MTKQEKTALNMARFIRSQTLTLLEKLNELDADEQADICESLHDHA
                     DELYRSCLARFGDDGENL"
     CDS             complement(2095..3177)
                     /codon_start=1
                     /gene="lacI"
                     /product="lac repressor"
                     /label=lacI
                     /note="The lac repressor binds to the lac operator to 
                     inhibit transcription in E. coli. This inhibition can be 
                     relieved by adding lactose or 
                     isopropyl-beta-D-thiogalactopyranoside (IPTG)."
                     /translation="MKPVTLYDVAEYAGVSYQTVSRVVNQASHVSAKTREKVEAAMAEL
                     NYIPNRVAQQLAGKQSLLIGVATSSLALHAPSQIVAAIKSRADQLGASVVVSMVERSGV
                     EACKAAVHNLLAQRVSGLIINYPLDDQDAIAVEAACTNVPALFLDVSDQTPINSIIFSH
                     EDGTRLGVEHLVALGHQQIALLAGPLSSVSARLRLAGWHKYLTRNQIQPIAEREGDWSA
                     MSGFQQTMQMLNEGIVPTAMLVANDQMALGAMRAITESGLRVGADISVVGYDDTEDSSC
                     YIPPLTTIKQDFRLLGQTSVDRLLQLSQGQAVKGNQLLPVSLVKRKTTLAPNTQTASPR
                     ALADSLMQLARQVSRLESGQ"
     promoter        complement(3178..3255)
                     /gene="lacI"
                     /label=lacI promoter
     promoter        3564..3582
                     /label=T7 promoter
                     /note="promoter for bacteriophage T7 RNA polymerase"
     protein_bind    3583..3607
                     /label=lac operator
                     /bound_moiety="lac repressor encoded by lacI"
                     /note="The lac repressor binds to the lac operator to 
                     inhibit transcription in E. coli. This inhibition can be 
                     relieved by adding lactose or 
                     isopropyl-beta-D-thiogalactopyranoside (IPTG)."
     RBS             3622..3644
                     /note="efficient ribosome binding site from bacteriophage 
                     T7 gene 10 (Olins and Rangwala, 1989)"
     primer_bind     complement(3637..3678)
                     /label=pET24-HIS-TEV-r
     CDS             3661..3678
                     /codon_start=1
                     /product="6xHis affinity tag"
                     /label=6xHis
                     /translation="HHHHHH"
     primer_bind     3679..3723
                     /label=pET24-HIS-TEV-f
     CDS             3682..3702
                     /codon_start=1
                     /product="tobacco etch virus (TEV) protease recognition and
                     cleavage site"
                     /label=TEV site
                     /translation="ENLYFQG"
     CDS             3718..3735
                     /codon_start=1
                     /product="6xHis affinity tag"
                     /label=6xHis
                     /translation="HHHHHH"
     terminator      3802..3849
                     /label=T7 terminator
                     /note="transcription terminator for bacteriophage T7 RNA 
                     polymerase"
     rep_origin      3886..4341
                     /direction=RIGHT
                     /label=f1 ori
                     /note="f1 bacteriophage origin of replication; arrow 
                     indicates direction of (+) strand synthesis"
     CDS             complement(4434..5249)
                     /codon_start=1
                     /gene="aph(3')-Ia"
                     /product="aminoglycoside phosphotransferase"
                     /label=KanR
                     /note="confers resistance to kanamycin in bacteria or G418 
                     (Geneticin(R)) in eukaryotes"
                     /translation="MSHIQRETSCSRPRLNSNMDADLYGYKWARDNVGQSGATIYRLYG
                     KPDAPELFLKHGKGSVANDVTDEMVRLNWLTEFMPLPTIKHFIRTPDDAWLLTTAIPGK
                     TAFQVLEEYPDSGENIVDALAVFLRRLHSIPVCNCPFNSDRVFRLAQAQSRMNNGLVDA
                     SDFDDERNGWPVEQVWKEMHKLLPFSPDSVVTHGDFSLDNLIFDEGKLIGCIDVGRVGI
                     ADRYQDLAILWNCLGEFSPSLQKRLFQKYGIDNPDMNKLQFHLMLDEFF"
ORIGIN
        1 tcatgaccaa aatcccttaa cgtgagtttt cgttccactg agcgtcagac cccgtagaaa
       61 agatcaaagg atcttcttga gatccttttt ttctgcgcgt aatctgctgc ttgcaaacaa
      121 aaaaaccacc gctaccagcg gtggtttgtt tgccggatca agagctacca actctttttc
      181 cgaaggtaac tggcttcagc agagcgcaga taccaaatac tgtccttcta gtgtagccgt
      241 agttaggcca ccacttcaag aactctgtag caccgcctac atacctcgct ctgctaatcc
      301 tgttaccagt ggctgctgcc agtggcgata agtcgtgtct taccgggttg gactcaagac
      361 gatagttacc ggataaggcg cagcggtcgg gctgaacggg gggttcgtgc acacagccca
      421 gcttggagcg aacgacctac accgaactga gatacctaca gcgtgagcta tgagaaagcg
      481 ccacgcttcc cgaagggaga aaggcggaca ggtatccggt aagcggcagg gtcggaacag
      541 gagagcgcac gagggagctt ccagggggaa acgcctggta tctttatagt cctgtcgggt
      601 ttcgccacct ctgacttgag cgtcgatttt tgtgatgctc gtcagggggg cggagcctat
      661 ggaaaaacgc cagcaacgcg gcctttttac ggttcctggc cttttgctgg ccttttgctc
      721 acatgttctt tcctgcgtta tcccctgatt ctgtggataa ccgtattacc gcctttgagt
      781 gagctgatac cgctcgccgc agccgaacga ccgagcgcag cgagtcagtg agcgaggaag
      841 cggaagagcg cctgatgcgg tattttctcc ttacgcatct gtgcggtatt tcacaccgca
      901 tatatggtgc actctcagta caatctgctc tgatgccgca tagttaagcc agtatacact
      961 ccgctatcgc tacgtgactg ggtcatggct gcgccccgac acccgccaac acccgctgac
     1021 gcgccctgac gggcttgtct gctcccggca tccgcttaca gacaagctgt gaccgtctcc
     1081 gggagctgca tgtgtcagag gttttcaccg tcatcaccga aacgcgcgag gcagctgcgg
     1141 taaagctcat cagcgtggtc gtgaagcgat tcacagatgt ctgcctgttc atccgcgtcc
     1201 agctcgttga gtttctccag aagcgttaat gtctggcttc tgataaagcg ggccatgtta
     1261 agggcggttt tttcctgttt ggtcactgat gcctccgtgt aagggggatt tctgttcatg
     1321 ggggtaatga taccgatgaa acgagagagg atgctcacga tacgggttac tgatgatgaa
     1381 catgcccggt tactggaacg ttgtgagggt aaacaactgg cggtatggat gcggcgggac
     1441 cagagaaaaa tcactcaggg tcaatgccag cgcttcgtta atacagatgt aggtgttcca
     1501 cagggtagcc agcagcatcc tgcgatgcag atccggaaca taatggtgca gggcgctgac
     1561 ttccgcgttt ccagacttta cgaaacacgg aaaccgaaga ccattcatgt tgttgctcag
     1621 gtcgcagacg ttttgcagca gcagtcgctt cacgttcgct cgcgtatcgg tgattcattc
     1681 tgctaaccag taaggcaacc ccgccagcct agccgggtcc tcaacgacag gagcacgatc
     1741 atgcgcaccc gtggggccgc catgccggcg ataatggcct gcttctcgcc gaaacgtttg
     1801 gtggcgggac cagtgacgaa ggcttgagcg agggcgtgca agattccgaa taccgcaagc
     1861 gacaggccga tcatcgtcgc gctccagcga aagcggtcct cgccgaaaat gacccagagc
     1921 gctgccggca cctgtcctac gagttgcatg ataaagaaga cagtcataag tgcggcgacg
     1981 atagtcatgc cccgcgccca ccggaaggag ctgactgggt tgaaggctct caagggcatc
     2041 ggtcgagatc ccggtgccta atgagtgagc taacttacat taattgcgtt gcgctcactg
     2101 cccgctttcc agtcgggaaa cctgtcgtgc cagctgcatt aatgaatcgg ccaacgcgcg
     2161 gggagaggcg gtttgcgtat tgggcgccag ggtggttttt cttttcacca gtgagacggg
     2221 caacagctga ttgcccttca ccgcctggcc ctgagagagt tgcagcaagc ggtccacgct
     2281 ggtttgcccc agcaggcgaa aatcctgttt gatggtggtt aacggcggga tataacatga
     2341 gctgtcttcg gtatcgtcgt atcccactac cgagatatcc gcaccaacgc gcagcccgga
     2401 ctcggtaatg gcgcgcattg cgcccagcgc catctgatcg ttggcaacca gcatcgcagt
     2461 gggaacgatg ccctcattca gcatttgcat ggtttgttga aaaccggaca tggcactcca
     2521 gtcgccttcc cgttccgcta tcggctgaat ttgattgcga gtgagatatt tatgccagcc
     2581 agccagacgc agacgcgccg agacagaact taatgggccc gctaacagcg cgatttgctg
     2641 gtgacccaat gcgaccagat gctccacgcc cagtcgcgta ccgtcttcat gggagaaaat
     2701 aatactgttg atgggtgtct ggtcagagac atcaagaaat aacgccggaa cattagtgca
     2761 ggcagcttcc acagcaatgg catcctggtc atccagcgga tagttaatga tcagcccact
     2821 gacgcgttgc gcgagaagat tgtgcaccgc cgctttacag gcttcgacgc cgcttcgttc
     2881 taccatcgac accaccacgc tggcacccag ttgatcggcg cgagatttaa tcgccgcgac
     2941 aatttgcgac ggcgcgtgca gggccagact ggaggtggca acgccaatca gcaacgactg
     3001 tttgcccgcc agttgttgtg ccacgcggtt gggaatgtaa ttcagctccg ccatcgccgc
     3061 ttccactttt tcccgcgttt tcgcagaaac gtggctggcc tggttcacca cgcgggaaac
     3121 ggtctgataa gagacaccgg catactctgc gacatcgtat aacgttactg gtttcacatt
     3181 caccaccctg aattgactct cttccgggcg ctatcatgcc ataccgcgaa aggttttgcg
     3241 ccattcgatg gtgtccggga tctcgacgct ctcccttatg cgactcctgc attaggaagc
     3301 agcccagtag taggttgagg ccgttgagca ccgccgccgc aaggaatggt gcatgcaagg
     3361 agatggcgcc caacagtccc ccggccacgg ggcctgccac catacccacg ccgaaacaag
     3421 cgctcatgag cccgaagtgg cgagcccgat cttccccatc ggtgatgtcg gcgatatagg
     3481 cgccagcaac cgcacctgtg gcgccggtga tgccggccac gatgcgtccg gcgtagagga
     3541 tcgagatctc gatcccgcga aattaatacg actcactata ggggaattgt gagcggataa
     3601 caattcccct ctagaaataa ttttgtttaa ctttaagaag gagatataca tatggctagc
     3661 catcatcacc atcatcacgt ggaaaacctg tactttcaag gtgcggccgc actcgagcac
     3721 caccaccacc accactgaga tccggctgct aacaaagccc gaaaggaagc tgagttggct
     3781 gctgccaccg ctgagcaata actagcataa ccccttgggg cctctaaacg ggtcttgagg
     3841 ggttttttgc tgaaaggagg aactatatcc ggattggcga atgggnnnnn nnnnnnnnnn
     3901 nnnnnnnnnn nnnnnnnnnn nnnnnnnnnn nnnnnnnnnn nnnnnnnnnn nnnnnnnnnn
     3961 nnnnnnnnnn nnnnnnnnnn nnnnnnnnnn nnnnnnnnnn nnnnnnnnnc nnnnnnnnnn
     4021 nnnnnnnnnn nnnnnnnnnn nnnnnnnnnn nnnnnnnnnn nnnnnnnnnn nnnnnnnnnn
     4081 nnnnnnnnnn nnnnnnnnnn nannnnnnnn nnnnnnnnnn nnnnnnnnnn nnnnnnnnnn
     4141 nnnnnnnnnn ncctttgacg ttggagtcca cgttctttnn nnnnnnnnnn nnnnnnnnnn
     4201 nnnnnnnnnn nnnnnaccct atctcggtct attcttttga tttataaggg attttgccga
     4261 tttcggccta ttggttaaaa aatgagctga tttaacaaaa atttaacgcg aattttaaca
     4321 aaatattaac gtttacaatt tcaggtggca cttttcgggg aaatgtgcgc ggaaccccta
     4381 tttgtttatt tttctaaata cattcaaata tgtatccgct catgaattaa ttcttagaaa
     4441 aactcatcga gcatcaaatg aaactgcaat ttattcatat caggattatc aataccatat
     4501 ttttgaaaaa gccgtttctg taatgaagga gaaaactcac cgaggcagtt ccataggatg
     4561 gcaagatcct ggtatcggtc tgcgattccg actcgtccaa catcaataca acctattaat
     4621 ttcccctcgt caaaaataag gttatcaagt gagaaatcac catgagtgac gactgaatcc
     4681 ggtgagaatg gcaaaagttt atgcatttct ttccagactt gttcaacagg ccagccatta
     4741 cgctcgtcat caaaatcact cgcatcaacc aaaccgttat tcattcgtga ttgcgcctga
     4801 gcgagacgaa atacgcgatc gctgttaaaa ggacaattac aaacaggaat cgaatgcaac
     4861 cggcgcagga acactgccag cgcatcaaca atattttcac ctgaatcagg atattcttct
     4921 aatacctgga atgctgtttt cccggggatc gcagtggtga gtaaccatgc atcatcagga
     4981 gtacggataa aatgcttgat ggtcggaaga ggcataaatt ccgtcagcca gtttagtctg
     5041 accatctcat ctgtaacatc attggcaacg ctacctttgc catgtttcag aaacaactct
     5101 ggcgcatcgg gcttcccata caatcgatag attgtcgcac ctgattgccc gacattatcg
     5161 cgagcccatt tatacccata taaatcagca tccatgttgg aatttaatcg cggcctagag
     5221 caagacgttt cccgttgaat atggctcata acaccccttg tattactgtt tatgtaagca
     5281 gacagtttta ttgt
//
